Addgene plasmid #54874: mApple-CD36-C-10
Purpose: Localization: Membrane, Excitation: 568, Emission: 592
Depositing lab: Michael Davidson. Depositing organization: Florida State University, Tallahassee.
Backbone
  Vector backbone: mApple-C1
  Backbone size w/o insert (bp): 4750
  Vector type: Mammalian Expression
  Selectable markers: Neomycin (select with G418)
Growth in bacteria
  Bacterial resistance: Kanamycin, 50 μg/mL
  Growth temperature: 37°C
  Growth strain: DH5alpha
  Copy number: High Copy
Gene/Insert
  Gene/Insert name: CD36 (alt name: NM_001127444.1)
  Species: H. sapiens (human)
  Entrez Gene: CD36 (a.k.a. BDPLT10, CHDS7, FAT, GP3B, GP4, GPIV, PASIV, SCARB3)
  Promoter: CMV
  Tag / fusion protein: mApple (N terminal on backbone)
  Cloning method: Unknown
  Sequencing primers: 5′ CMV-F; 3′ SV40pA-R
Terms and licenses: Academic/Nonprofit Terms; Industry Terms: Not Available to Industry
Depositor comments: . Excitation = 568; Emission = 592
How to cite: mApple-CD36-C-10 was a gift from Michael Davidson (Addgene plasmid # 54874 ; http://n2t.net/addgene:54874 ; RRID:Addgene_54874)
