[The description below was written by a language model from this plasmid's Addgene catalogue record.]
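Description:
mApple-CD36-C-10 is a mammalian expression plasmid built on the mApple-C1 backbone (about 4.75 kb without the insert), a C1-style fluorescent protein fusion vector. It is maintained in E. coli as a high-copy plasmid under kanamycin selection. It also carries a neomycin resistance marker, so transfected mammalian cells can be selected with G418, for example to derive stable lines. No feature table accompanies the record, so the origin of replication and the other backbone elements are not itemised. The 3′ sequencing primer does imply an SV40 polyadenylation signal downstream of the insert.

The payload is human CD36, a membrane glycoprotein also known as FAT, GPIV or SCARB3 that acts as a scavenger receptor. It is expressed from the CMV promoter, which gives strong constitutive transcription in most mammalian cell types. The red-orange fluorescent protein mApple is supplied by the backbone and fused to the N terminus of CD36, producing a single mApple-CD36 chimeric protein. The "C-10" in the name probably refers to the C-type vector configuration and a 10-residue linker between the two proteins, but the record does not confirm this, and the cloning method is listed as unknown.

The stated purpose is fluorescent labelling of membranes. The CD36 moiety carries the fusion to the membrane, where mApple can be imaged with excitation near 568 nm and emission near 592 nm. This makes the construct suitable as a red membrane marker in live or fixed cell microscopy, for following CD36 localisation and trafficking, and for multicolour imaging alongside green or far-red probes.
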