>Addgene plasmid #54874 | mApple-CD36-C-10 | depositor partial sequence | sequence record 85265 | insert sequence
GACGTCAATGGGAGTTTGTTTGGCACCAAAATCAACGGGACTTTCCAAAATGTCGTAACAACTCCGCCCC
ATTTGACGCAAATGGGCGGTAGGCGTGTACGGTGGGAGGTCTATATAAGCAGAGCTGGTTTAGTGAACCG
TCAGATCCGCTAGCGCTACCGGTCGCCACCATGGTGAGCAAGGGCGAGGAGAATAACATGGCCATCATCA
AGGAGTTCATGCGCTTCAAGGTGCACATGGAGGGCTCCGTGAACGGCCACGAGTTCGAGATCGAGGGCGA
GGGCGAGGGCCGCCCCTACGAGGCCTTTCAGACCGCTAAGCTGAAGGTGACCAAGGGTGGCCCCCTGCCC
TTCGCCTGGGACATCCTGTCCCCTCAGTTCATGTACGGCTCCAAGGTCTACATTAAGCACCCAGCCGACA
TCCCCGACTACTTCAAGCTGTCCTTCCCCGAGGGCTTCAGGTGGGAGCGCGTGATGAACTTCGAGGACGG
CGGCATTATTCACGTTAACCAGGACTCCTCCCTGCAGGACGGCGTGTTCATCTACAAGGTGAAGCTGCGC
GGCACCAACTTCCCCTCCGACGGCCCCGTAATGCAGAAGAAGACCATGGGCTGGGAGGCCTCCGAGGAGC
GGATGTACCCCGAGGACGGCGCCCTGAAGAGCGAGATCAAGAAGAGGCTGAAGCTGAAGGACGGCGGCCA
CTACGCCGCCGAGGTCAAGACCACCTACAAGGCCAAGAAGCCCGTGCAGCTGCCCGGCGCCTACATCGTC
GACATCAAGTTGGACATCGTGTCCCACAACGAGGACTACACCATCGTGGAACAGTACGAACGCGCCGAGG
GCCGCCACTCCACCGGCGGCATGGACGAGCTGTACAAGTCCGGACTCAGATCTGGCAGCAGTGGAGGTGG
CTGTGACCGGAACTGTGGGCTCATCGCTGGGGCTGTCATTGGTGCTGTCCTGGCTGTGTTTGGAGGTATT
CTAATGCCAGTTGGAGACCTGCTTATCCAGAAGACAATTAAAAAGCAAGTTGTCCTCGAAGAAGGTACAA
TTGCTTTTAAAAATTGGGTTAAAACAGGCACAGAAGTTTACAGACAGTTTTGGATCTTTGATGTGCAAAA
TCCACAGGAAGTGATGATGAACAGCAGCAACATTCAAGTTAAGCAAAGAGGTCCTTATACGTACAGAGTT
CGTTTTCTAGCCAAGGAAAATGTAACCCAGGACGCTGAGGACAACACAGTCTCTTTCCTGCAGCCCAATG
GTGCCATCTTCGAACCTTCACTATCAGTTGGAACAGAGGCTGACAACTTCACAGTTCTCAATCTGGCTGT
GGCAGCTGCATCCCATATCTATCAAAATCAATTTGTTCAAATGATCCTCAATTCACTTATTAACAAGTCA
AAATCTTCTATGTTCCAAGTCAGAACTTTGAGAGAACTGTTATGGGGCTATAGGGATCCATTTTTGAGTT
TGGTTCCGTACCCTGTTACTACCACAGTTGGTCTGTTTTATCCTTACAACAATACTGCAGATGGAGTTTA
TAAAGTTTTCAATGGAAAAGATAACATAAGTAAAGTTGCCATAATCGACACATATAAAGGTAAAAGGAAT
CTGTCCTATTGGGAAAGTCACTGCGACATGATTAATGGTACAGATGCAGCCTCATTTCCACCTTTTGTTG
AGAAAAGCCAGGTATTGCAGTTCTTTTCTTCTGATATTTGCAGGTCAATCTATGCTGTATTTGAATCCGA
CGTTAATCTGAAAGGAATCCCTGTGTATAGATTTGTTCTTCCATCCAAGGCCTTTGCCTCTCCAGTTGAA
AACCCAGACAACTATTGTTTCTGCACAGAAAAAATTATCTCAAAAAATTGTACATCATATGGTGTGCTAG
ACATCAGCAAATGCAAAGAAGGGAGACCTGTGTACATTTCACTTCCTCATTTTCTGTATGCAAGTCCTGA
TGTTTCAGAACCTATTGATGGATTAAACCCAAATGAAGAAGAACATAGGACATACTTGGATATTGAACCT
ATAACTGGATTCACTTTACAATTTGCAAAACGGCTGCAGGTCAACCTATTGGTCAAGCCATCAGAAAAAA
TTCAAGTATTAAAGAATCTGAAGAGGAACTATATTGTGCCTATTCTTTGGCTTAATGAGACTGGGACCAT
TGGTGATGAGAAGGCAAACATGTTCAGAAGTCAAGTAACTGGAAAAATAAACCTCCTTGGCCTGATAGAA
ATGATCTTACTCAGTGTTGGTGTGGTGATGTTTGTTGCTTTTATGATTTCATATTGTGCATGCAGATCGA
AAACAATAAAATAAGAATTCTGCAGTCGACGGTACCGCGGGCCCGGGATCCACCGGATCTAAGATAACTG
ATCATAATCAGCCATACCACATTT
