>Addgene plasmid #54874 | mApple-CD36-C-10 | addgene partial sequence | sequence record 96022 | mCherry-F 5'-ccccgtaatgcagaagaaga-3'
CCCCGAGGACGGCGCCCTGAAGAGCGAGATCAAGAAGAGGCTGAAGCTGAAGGACGGCGGCCACTACGCC
GCCGAGGTCAAGACCACCTACAAGGCCAAGAAGCCCGTGCAGCTGCCCGGCGCCTACATCGTCGACATCA
AGTTGGACATCGTGTCCCACAACGAGGACTACACCATCGTGGAACAGTACGAACGCGCCGAGGGCCGCCA
CTCCACCGGCGGCATGGACGAGCTGTACAAGTCCGGACTCAGATCTGGCAGCAGTGGAGGTGGCTGTGAC
CGGAACTGTGGGCTCATCGCTGGGGCTGTCATTGGTGCTGTCCTGGCTGTGTTTGGAGGTATTCTAATGC
CAGTTGGAGACCTGCTTATCCAGAAGACAATTAAAAAGCAAGTTGTCCTCGAAGAAGGTACAATTGCTTT
TAAAAATTGGGTTAAAACAGGCACAGAAGTTTACAGACAGTTTTGGATCTTTGATGTGCAAAATCCACAG
GAAGTGATGATGAACAGCAGCAACATTCAAGTTAAGCAAAGAGGTCCTTATACGTACAGAGTTCGTTTTC
TAGCCAAGGAAAATGTAACCCAGGACGCTGAGGACAACACAGTCTCTTTCCTGCAGCCCAATGGTGCCAT
CTTCGAACCTTCACTATCAGTTGGAACAGAGGCTGACAACTTCACAGTTCTCAATCTGGCTGTGGCAGCT
GCATCCCATATCTATCAAAATCAATTTGTTCAAATGATCCTCAATTCACTTATTAACAAGTCAAAATCTT
CTATGTTCCAAGTCAGAACTTTGAGAGAACTGTTATGGGGCTATAGGGATCCATTTT
